>Addgene plasmid #223045 | rag2:MYRFL_CE_pISceI | addgene full sequence | sequence record 443357 | Addgene NGS Result
GACCTGCTGGTTTATACTGGGGCATTAGGACCCACACAGACCACAGGTTGACCTGCTGGTTTGTACTGGG
GCATTTGGACCCACACAGACCACAGGTTGACCTGCTGGTTTATACTGGGGCATTAGAACCCACACAGACC
ACAGGTTGACCTGCTGGTTTATACTGGTGCATTAGGACCCACACAGACCACAGGTAGACCTGCTGGTTTA
TACTGGGGCATTAGGACCCACACAGACCACAGGTTGACCTGCTGGTTTATACTGGGGCATTAGGACCCAC
ACAGACCACAGGTAGACCTGCTGGTTTACTAACACCTCTTCCGGGAGCAACCTAGCTTTCCCATGTGGTC
TCCCTTTTAGGTACTTGCCGGACACTTCAGCTGCTGGTCAAGAGGCTAGCTAAAGCTAAAATCATAAATA
TACATTTAAAACAGATTAGTTTTATATAACATATTAATTAAAACTAAATTGAACTTTAAACATCTTTTAA
TTGCCTGTGATTGTATAATATTTCACAGATTGTTCCCATTCGTTGGTCGTGTCTAGTTAGCGCACATGCA
ATCGCAACAGATTTTCCTTTAAGACCTGCATTCGACACTGAAATCACACTCTTGGTAATGCATCTGTGAC
AGTCTGGATGTAATGTGCTGTTAAAATAGTCTCCTCGGTGTGCATCTGAGTGGTCTGTGGCATCGGGTTC
GGTGTGGAGCAGAATGATTCACTCTCATTACACCAAATATCGAATGCGTGAGTCACACATCACATTTTGG
CAGGAGGGGAAGCTCGGATTTTGTAAAAATTCTCCTTATTTCCCGCAGGCTTATATTTGCATTAACTGTT
TCTGCTTGGCGGCTCTTTAAAGGAACGAGAGAAATTAGGCGACTGTTGTTGAAAGAACGAGAGAGAGAGT
GAAGAAGGGAACAGCTGTGCCTTCCTCATTAGCATAATGTTTTTGTTTTTCGGTGGGGGCTTCGAGCCCT
CGTGCAGTTGTGTGTTTGTTTTGGAGGCCGAGAGATGTGTGTGCAAGAGTGCAAAACAAAAACCCGTAAC
CACGAGTGCCTGAAGAACAGTGAAAAACACAAACAGCGGAGCACCTGTGTCTGAAGAGCAGGGCCATGAA
GAGAAGGCTCAGCGAATCCCCTGAGGCGCAACGCAAAATAAAGGATTCCTCCGGTGTCTCTGAGCGCTTT
ATTCTCCTGCTCAAGCGCACTTACATGCCGGTGTTCACACTTACACCCGCCGCAGAACAAACCTGTTGAG
TTCTGGAGTGGATTTGCATACGGCGATGGCAAATGAAGGCTAGTTTTTTCTAGCTCTGTCGTAAAAAGAG
ACAGACGATAAGAAACTGAGAATGAAATGCAAGGCACAACACAACAGTTCTACAGTGTTTGCATTATAAT
GATGAACGTATACTATTTTACATTAGGATTGATTTTGCTCGATAGGGATAACAGGGTAATTCGAGGGGGG
GCCCGGTACCCAGCTTTTGTTCCCTTTAGTGAGGGTTAATTGCGCGCTTGGCGTAATCATGGTCATAGCT
GTTTCCTGTGTGAAATTGTTATCCGCTCACAATTCCACACAACATACGAGCCGGAAGCATAAAGTGTAAA
GCCTGGGGTGCCTAATGAGTGAGCTAACTCACATTAATTGCGTTGCGCTCACTGCCCGCTTTCCAGTCGG
GAAACCTGTCGTGCCAGCTGCATTAATGAATCGGCCAACGCGCGGGGAGAGGCGGTTTGCGTATTGGGCG
CTCTTCCGCTTCCTCGCTCACTGACTCGCTGCGCTCGGTCGTTCGGCTGCGGCGAGCGGTATCAGCTCAC
TCAAAGGCGGTAATACGGTTATCCACAGAATCAGGGGATAACGCAGGAAAGAACATGTGAGCAAAAGGCC
AGCAAAAGGCCAGGAACCGTAAAAAGGCCGCGTTGCTGGCGTTTTTCCATAGGCTCCGCCCCCCTGACGA
GCATCACAAAAATCGACGCTCAAGTCAGAGGTGGCGAAACCCGACAGGACTATAAAGATACCAGGCGTTT
CCCCCTGGAAGCTCCCTCGTGCGCTCTCCTGTTCCGACCCTGCCGCTTACCGGATACCTGTCCGCCTTTC
TCCCTTCGGGAAGCGTGGCGCTTTCTCATAGCTCACGCTGTAGGTATCTCAGTTCGGTGTAGGTCGTTCG
CTCCAAGCTGGGCTGTGTGCACGAACCCCCCGTTCAGCCCGACCGCTGCGCCTTATCCGGTAACTATCGT
CTTGAGTCCAACCCGGTAAGACACGACTTATCGCCACTGGCAGCAGCCACTGGTAACAGGATTAGCAGAG
CGAGGTATGTAGGCGGTGCTACAGAGTTCTTGAAGTGGTGGCCTAACTACGGCTACACTAGAAGAACAGT
ATTTGGTATCTGCGCTCTGCTGAAGCCAGTTACCTTCGGAAAAAGAGTTGGTAGCTCTTGATCCGGCAAA
CAAACCACCGCTGGTAGCGGTGGTTTTTTTGTTTGCAAGCAGCAGATTACGCGCAGAAAAAAAGGATCTC
AAGAAGATCCTTTGATCTTTTCTACGGGGTCTGACGCTCAGTGGAACGAAAACTCACGTTAAGGGATTTT
GGTCATGAGATTATCAAAAAGGATCTTCACCTAGATCCTTTTAAATTAAAAATGAAGTTTTAAATCAATC
TAAAGTATATATGAGTAAACTTGGTCTGACAGTTACCAATGCTTAATCAGTGAGGCACCTATCTCAGCGA
TCTGTCTATTTCGTTCATCCATAGTTGCCTGACTCCCCGTCGTGTAGATAACTACGATACGGGAGGGCTT
ACCATCTGGCCCCAGTGCTGCAATGATACCGCGAGACCCACGCTCACCGGCTCCAGATTTATCAGCAATA
AACCAGCCAGCCGGAAGGGCCGAGCGCAGAAGTGGTCCTGCAACTTTATCCGCCTCCATCCAGTCTATTA
ATTGTTGCCGGGAAGCTAGAGTAAGTAGTTCGCCAGTTAATAGTTTGCGCAACGTTGTTGCCATTGCTAC
AGGCATCGTGGTGTCACGCTCGTCGTTTGGTATGGCTTCATTCAGCTCCGGTTCCCAACGATCAAGGCGA
GTTACATGATCCCCCATGTTGTGCAAAAAAGCGGTTAGCTCCTTCGGTCCTCCGATCGTTGTCAGAAGTA
AGTTGGCCGCAGTGTTATCACTCATGGTTATGGCAGCACTGCATAATTCTCTTACTGTCATGCCATCCGT
AAGATGCTTTTCTGTGACTGGTGAGTACTCAACCAAGTCATTCTGAGAATAGTGTATGCGGCGACCGAGT
TGCTCTTGCCCGGCGTCAATACGGGATAATACCGCGCCACATAGCAGAACTTTAAAAGTGCTCATCATTG
GAAAACGTTCTTCGGGGCGAAAACTCTCAAGGATCTTACCGCTGTTGAGATCCAGTTCGATGTAACCCAC
TCGTGCACCCAACTGATCTTCAGCATCTTTTACTTTCACCAGCGTTTCTGGGTGAGCAAAAACAGGAAGG
CAAAATGCCGCAAAAAAGGGAATAAGGGCGACACGGAAATGTTGAATACTCATACTCTTCCTTTTTCAAT
ATTATTGAAGCATTTATCAGGGTTATTGTCTCATGAGCGGATACATATTTGAATGTATTTAGAAAAATAA
ACAAATAGGGGTTCCGCGCACATTTCCCCGAAAAGTGCCACCTG
[124 nt withheld, positions 3685-3808]
C
[91 nt withheld, positions 3810-3900]
A
[49 nt withheld, positions 3902-3950]
CCTTTGACGTTGGAGTCCACGTTCTTT
[37 nt withheld, positions 3978-4014]
ACCCTATCTCGGTCTATTCTTTTGATTTATAAGGGATTTTGCCGATTTCGGCCTATTGGTTAAAAAATGA
GCTGATTTAACAAAAATTTAACGCGAATTTTAACAAAATATTAACGCTTACAATTTCCATTCGCCATTCA
GGCTGCGCAACTGTTGGGAAGGGCGATCGGTGCGGGCCTCTTCGCTATTACGCCAGCTGGCGAAAGGGGG
ATGTGCTGCAAGGCGATTAAGTTGGGTAACGCCAGGGTTTTCCCAGTCACGACGTTGTAAAACGACGGCC
AGTGAGCGCGCGTAATACGACTCACTATAGGGCGAATTGGAGCTCCACCGCGGTGGCGGCCTAGGGATAA
CAGGGTAATGGCCGCTCTAGAACTAGTGGATCTGATCTAGAGGATCATAATCAGCCATACCACATTTGTA
GAGGTTTTACTTGCTTTAAAAAACCTCCCACACCTCCCCCTGAACCTGAAACATAAAATGAATGCAATCA
TGTCACATCTATTACCACAATGCACAGCACCTTGACCTGGAAATTAGGGAAATTATAACAGTCAATCAGT
GGAAGAAAATGGAGGAAGTATGTGATTCATCAGCAGCTGCGAGCAGCACAGTCCAAAATCAGCCACAGGA
TCAAGAGCACCCGTGGCCGTATCTTCGCAGATCTAAAGCTTAAATCAGTTGTGTTAAATAAGAGACATTC
AAAATAAATGTAAATGAGCTCTCCAAATCAGCAGACTTAACATTCTTTAAAATGATTGATTCAATAGTGA
TAAAAATCAGGCATAGCCAGTTGTAACTTTAGATAAATTACAGAAAATGTCAAATACAGAGAACCGATTC
TTTTTTATGATACATCCAAGCACACATTTAACACAATCCAGGCAAACCCCGAATTTCACAGTCACAAGCA
CTGTTTGTACAAGAGCTTTGCCTAAGGACACACAGTCTCTATAAGTCCAGGTCGTTGGTTTCACTCTTAT
TTTAAACATGTGACATTTTTCCTGCCATCCTGTCTTAGGCTGCTGTTTGCTTCATTCCATGTCACATTAA
ATTCCTCAGTAGCACCTTTTACACACACAGCCAATCTTTTCCAGAAAATTCAATTGCTTTGAAGAGATAA
TGTGTGAACAAATCCATTTAGAAAAGGAAAATTAAGAATTTGTAAAATCATCTGTAAATTGTTGGCATTC
TTCTGTATATGAACATCACATCATTTACAGGTAAAGGTCTGGTCATTAATTATATGACAATTTACTGGTA
TTATTTTGTGAAAGGGGCTATTTTCAATGCGTTCATCCATCCTTTTCATCCCTCAAATCTCTCATTCACG
TCCCCCTCCCCATCTGCACACTTTATCTCATTTCCACCCTGCTGGAATCTGAGCACTTGTGCAGTTATCA
GGGCTCCTGTATTTAGGAGGCTCTGGGTGTCCATGTAGGGGACGAACAGAAACACTGCAGACCTTTATAG
AAGAACAATTGATAAGAGTCCTCATACATAAAGACTCCATTAGTAAGCCAGTGACCCAGGAGCCCAGACC
AACAGCAAAGCAGACAGTGACCATGGTGAGCAAGGGCGAAGAGCTGTTCACCGGGGTGGTGCCCATCCTG
GTCGAGCTGGACGGCGACGTAAACGGCCACAAGTTCAGCGTGTCCGGCGAGGGCGAGGGCGATGCCACCT
ACGGCAAGCTGACCCTGAAGTTCATCTGCACCACCGGCAAGCTGCCCGTGCCCTGGCCCACCCTCGTGAC
CACCCTGACCTACGGCGTGCAGTGCTTCAGCCGCTACCCCGACCACATGAAGCAGCACGACTTCTTCAAG
TCCGCCATGCCCGAAGGCTACGTCCAGGAGCGCACCATCTTCTTCAAGGACGACGGCAACTACAAGACCC
GCGCCGAGGTGAAGTTCGAGGGCGACACCCTGGTGAACCGCATCGAGCTGAAGGGCATCGACTTCAAGGA
GGACGGCAACATCCTGGGGCACAAGCTGGAGTACAACTACAACAGCCACAACGTCTATATCATGGCCGAC
AAGCAGAAGAACGGCATCAAGGTGAACTTCAAGATCCGCCACAACATCGAGGACGGCAGCGTGCAGCTCG
CCGACCACTACCAGCAGAACACCCCCATCGGCGACGGCCCCGTGCTGCTGCCCGACAACCACTACCTGAG
CACCCAGTCCGCCCTGAGCAAAGACCCCAACGAGAAGCGCGATCACATGGTCCTGCTGGAGTTCGTGACC
GCCGCCGGGATCACTCTCGGCATGGACGAGCTGTACAAGTAAAGCGGCCCCTCTCGAGCCTCTAGAACTA
TAGTGAGTCGTATTACGTAGATCCAGACATGATAAGATACATTGATGAGTTTGGACAAACCACAACTAGA
ATGCAGTGAAAAAAATGCTTTATTTGTGAAATTTGTGATGCTATTGCTTTATTTGTAACCATTATAAGCT
GCAATAAACAAGAGATCTGATCTAGAGGATCATAATCAGCCATACCACATTTGTAGAGGTTTTACTTGCT
TTAAAAAACCTCCCACACCTCCCCCTGAACCTGAAACATAAAATGAATGCAATTGTTGTTGTTAACTTGT
TTATTGCAGCTTATAATGGTTACAAATAAAGCAATAGCATCACAAATTTCACAAATAAAGCATTTTTTTC
ACTGCATTCTAGTTGTGGTTTGTCCAAACTCATCAATGTATCTTATCATGTCTGGATCATCATCGATTTA
GGCACAGCGTCGATAGAAGTAAAAGAAGTAATCGGTGAAGAATATCCCAGCAAAATAAGGATCAGTTGAA
CAGTCAGCTAAATCCGGTGCAGCTACACGGAAATGGAACATGCTGTCAGAAAATGGGGCTACAGGGAGGC
TCCAAATGTGCTGATATCCCTGTGTCATCTCCTGGGAGATTTCTCTGTGGCTTTCCAGCCCTTTGGTTCC
CCTTTTACTATGGAAACATATATTTCCAAGGGTGAATTTGCACTGGAAGACTATCAATGGCTCTGTTGTG
TTTATTTCCAGAGAGAACTTGACATTGGTGGGTGTGTGTTTATTAACAGGAATATTGTAATTATAATTTC
CAGATCCGCACTGGAGGCTTTGAATGCAATACTGATGATCTATTATTTGCTGGATTTCCATAATCTGAAT
AGAACTGATGGTTGTATCAATCCAGTCACTCTCCCAGTCAGGGCCGCTGAGTGCATTTCTTGCCAAAACT
GATTTGCTTTTGTCTTCTGACCATCGCCTCTGATGGAATTCCTTCTCCTCAGATTGTCTTTGCACAGGAC
TTGAAGAGACTTCTTTCATTCCCCGGATGGGGCAGCAATAAGTCTCCTGACACGGCAGGATTTCACAGAA
AGTAATTTCAGGTACTTGTAAGGAGGCCGGTGTGGTTACCAGGGATGTATTAGGTGCTGAGGAGGAGGCT
GTGGGCAGCAGAGCTGGCTCCTGTGAGCTTGTGATATTGCTTGGAGGGAGATTTGGGACACGTCGGTCTT
GATCTTTTAAGCTAAGTATATAGAGGGCAACTATCGTCAAAGCACAAAATGCCATCACAGCAATCAGAGT
TATAACCAAGGTCTGGAAAACCCAATTAGGACACGCCTGTCTTTTTCCTGAAAAATAAACCTTGTTGTTT
TTTTTATGAACGGCCCTTCTTGGAGAAGATGCACTAACGGCTCTGCTAGATTTGCTGATTGTGCTTGCTT
CACTGGCTGATGACTTCCAACTACTGAGCCGCTTTAGCCGGGCCAGCTTTCTGTTCCATATTTCTAACTC
TTCTATTCTTTCCTCAAGGTTGTTAGTTAGTTTGCACAGTTGCTTCACTGCACCTACATTTTCCATAAAG
ATCTGGTCCTTATCCACCATGAGGAAGTTCTCCAAGGTCTCTCCGTTTCCGCAGGTGACATCACCAACCT
CTCTTACTGCTCTGGGCAGGATTTCTTGCACCTCCTGGGCAATCATTCCTGTTTGATGGGCAGTGTTTAT
TCCCATTGCAGATGCAAATTCAGGTTTGTAGTCATATTCAACAATTCTCATTTGGGCTATTCTTTTCAGC
TGTTCATTCGTGTCAACCTCCTGGATATTCTGCTTTGCCCGGCTGTCAGAGGGATGCATGATGGTCCCCA
TCACTTTCATGTTGCCACAGACAACCAGGGCTTCGTCCGGCGCATCTGTGTTGATTCCTACTCGACCGTG
ACAGACAATAGATTCTGGAACTTGTCCTCGCTGCCACAATGCATCACTGTCATTTTCAAACTGCCCAGGG
TTAGAGGCCCTTACAATGATCCTTTCAGAGATGTGGGCAGACAACAGATAGAACTGGTCTTGGTTAGCAG
CATACAGTCCAACCACCAACATGAAGTATCTCTGGTCTGGATTTGGTTTTCCCTTTTTTCTCATATTATT
TGCTGTGGTTTCGCTGAAGTGTAATCGTCCCAGTGTTACTTTGGTGACCTGGTCAGCCAGTAGGTCAATT
TTAACAGGATTGAAAATCTTTTTGCTCCTATCTGCTTGGGACTGTTCAATAGCAATTATTTGATTGGTAG
CTTCCACCTTAGTGCCAAAAACTTTCAAGTAAAACATTTCTATTGGCTTTAGGCCCATCTCGGTTTCAAC
AAATTTTGGACTTCCCCAAACTTGGATGTGAATGGTTATCTGGAAATGATTCTTCTTTTGGCAAACAAAA
GCTTCATCTGCTGGTGAAAAATTAAATCCTTTGTCTGTTACAACTCGATAGCCCACATCAGGTAGTTTTT
CATAATGACTGTTTAATAAGCTGTGCCAAGGAACACTATGGCATGGTTGCCACTTCAGAGCAGGAGAGCA
CTGGTCTGTAGGCATTCTGTTCTGTCCCTCACTGTCAGGGTCCTGGACTTCACTGCTGCGACTCCTACTT
GTCATCGGTCTGCAGTGGCAGGCCCACACTCGGCATTCCCCGGAGTCCTCCAGTGCCTGCGTGCACTTTC
TCTTCTTGGTTGGAGGCAATGAGGCTCCAGGGCTGTGACACAGAGGCTGCTGAGGGTAAGAACAACCTAT
CCCCAGATGGGAGGACACGGATTGGTCCAGGGGGGTGGCAAGATGACTGGCGTTTGAGTGGCAGCTGTGA
AAGCCTCCGTGGATTTGGCAGGAGTCGCCCATTCCAGAGGTGCTCTGCAGCGGGTGCATGGGCGGCATCG
CAGGAGCAGCTGTGGGGTGGAGAAAAGGAGCTGGAGTCCTCCCAGCTGTGGGCCTCAGGGTTGGGTAGCA
TGCACCTTTGACCTGCGGAGGAGAGCATGAGTCGGATGCAGAATAGGGCGGGGTGTCTGGGAGCTGGCGT
TGCAAGGCCCCCAAATCAAAGTCATTGCCCAGAAATTCCTCCAACAGACTTGTGTCCAGGGCTGGGTTCT
CCAGAGTACCATTGGCTCCCTGAGCTTCAAAGAACTGCTGCAGGGCCTCATTTTCGCCTACCACATCCAT
GGATCCCTTTTTGAAGGTAGCTGTGTAAAAAAAATAAAAAAAAACATTAATTTATAGTCATTTAATTGTA
CAATGTTAATTTTATTACCTCTTATAAAAACCAACCATGGCTTTACCACAGATAATACTTAAACTTAAAG
ATAACAATGGCAACCATAGTGTTACACTACACTAGACATAGTTTAACCATAGTATTTGTAGTATAACTGT
GATGTTTAAATGATTATCATTGTATCAAAGAATGCTAGTGCTTCAAATTAGCATAAGAGTAAGCGAAGTG
TGTAGTTAGGTCTTATTTTATTATTCAAAGTAAGAAAAAAACGCGGAACCATATCTTTCTTTCGCTGTTT
CCCCGAAAACAGAAACATTTTCCACAGGAAATTGTAGTTTTCCTAACTCTAGTTTCCCGTTGAGACGCAC
ATTAAGCATACAATATAAGGACTACAGTACCCAGCATTCAGTGCGAGAGCGGCGTCTGCGTTTAAACGGT
AGGCTTTATCTGATGTACTTTTCTATGTGCTCCAAAAGCTACTATTCTCGTATTTTCTTCAACATTTTTC
TGCCGTTTCTACATCTGATATGTTTTAGATTCGCCTGAAGGTAATCAAATACGCAAGAGAAGCATTAACA
AACAAATTAGCAAGCACTAATAATAACTGTCAACACGAGTAACTGAGCACTACATTAACACAGTAACGTT
ATATGTAAACCACGTTACCTACTGTAGCCTATATTTTAATATATATCATTTTACATTATGCAAATCGTAT
TTCCATCAGTTCCTCTACTCTATATGTCACTTAAAACACGTACGCTTCCAAATATTACATATCTAGTCTT
ACAATAGTCGTCCTAGTAATGTAACGTTACTTCTTACCTCTTGGTCAGTGTACTCCGAAATCTGAGAGCT
GTTTGGTGCTGGAAATTTTTATTTTAGATATTAACGCGAATTGTTTAGTGAGTGAGCCAGAGGTTGAGTG
TTTGTGAAGGTTGACTGGCTCCTCTTGAGGTTTACTGTTTGCAACTGCTGCTCACAACAGGTGTTTGAGC
ACAATCACACGAGTTTGAATGAAAACATGCACAAACTCACTGCATCATTGGCTGTTTATTAATATGGAGT
TCTGGTTTTGTGCTGCTGATCAGCAATACTCATAGATATTATATTTTTCCGTGCAATTTTAGTCATTATG
AATGTTTCCAGGTCTTTCCAAATGGGGACATAACCCAACCACCCCCCGCGCTTGATACGGTTCTGTATAT
GCATATATTCACAGTAATACTTTTGTATAGTAACCAATAGCATAGGTTAATATACAAAAAAAAAAAAAAA
ATCCAAATTGATAATAATATACATTTTTAGCAATGTGTTAATATTTTCTGAAGGATCATGTGACACTAAA
ATTCAGATTGAATACAATTTAGCTTTGGCATTAAAGAAATAACATTGTCAAAAATATTTAAAATATAATA
TAGTTATTTTAAATGGAAACAATGTATCCCGATATTGCTTTTTCGACTGTAATTGTGATCAAATAAATGC
AGACTTGGTGACATAAAGTTTTTTTTTTAAATAGTGCTGTAAATTATTTGGATTATCTAGATATCCTTAA
CAATATACACTCACCGGCCACTTTATTATGTACACCCCACTAGTACTGGGTTGGACCTCTTTTTGCCTTA
GCATAGATTCCCTTCCTTTTGCATTTCAACCAGGTACTGGAAAATTCCTCAGAGATTTTGGTCCATATTG
ACATGCTAGCATCATGCAGATTTGTCGGCTGCACATCCAGGATGCGAATCTTCCATTCTACCACACCCCA
AAGGCGCTCTATTGGATTGAGATCTGGTGACTGTGGAGGTCATTCGAGCACAGTGAACTCATTGTCATGT
TCAAGAAACCAGTCTGAGATCATTCACGCTTTATGACATGGTGCATTATCCTGCAGGAAGTAGCCATCAG
AAGATGGGTACACTGTGGTCAAAAAGAAATGAACATGGTCAGCAACAATACTCAGTTAGGCTGTGGCGTT
GACACGATGGTTAATTGGTACTAATGGGCCCAAAGTGTGCCAAGAATATATCCCCCACACCATTACACCA
CCATCACCAGCCTGAACTGTTGATACAAGGTAGAATGTATCCATCTGACCAGGCAACATAATGTTCAATC
TTCTATTGTCTACTTATGTTGAGCCTGTGCGAATTGTAGCCTCAGTTTCCTGTTCTTAGCTGACAGGAGT
GGCACCCGATGTGGTCTTGAGCTGCTGTAGCCCACCCGCCTCAAGGTTCGACATGTTGTGTTCAAAGGTG
CTCTTCTGCATGCCTCAGTTCTAACGAGTGGTTATTTGAATTACTGTTGCCTTTCTATCAGCTGGAACCA
GTCAGGCCATTCTCCTCTGACCTCTGGCATCAACAAGACATTTGCCCCCACAGAACTGCCGCTCACTGGA
TATTATCTTTTTTTGGACCATTCTCTGTAAACCCCAGAGATGTTTGTGTGTGAAAACCCCAGTAAATCAG
CAGTTTCTGAAATACTCAGACCAGCCCGTCTGGCACCAACAAACACGTCACGTTTAAAGTCACTTAAATC
ACCTTGCTTCTCCATTCTGATGCTCGCTTTGAACTGCAGCAGATCGTCTTGACCATGTCTACATGCCTAA
ATGCACTGAGTTGCTGCCTGGTGATTGGCTGATTAGAAATTTACGTTAACAAGCAGTTAGACAGGTGTAC
CTAATAAAGTGGCCGGTGAGTATTTTTCAGATTTTTTTTTTTCAAATTTTAAATAGTGAAATCATATTAT
TATCAGACAATCACCATCAAAGTACAACACTGTTTACAGGCAATTAAATTAAACTAATTCTGCTTTGAAG
TCGTATTTACATGCAATTTGAGACTGAATATTCAAAGTAGCGTAATAAACAATATAAAGAGCATCACAAG
TTGTCACTGATTAAAAATAACCAAATGTGTGAATAATAAAACAATTCTACCTCAATCTTTAAAATTCATA
TATTTTATTAATCATGCATTTATTTACATTTTACGTAAACATTTTCATACATTTATTTTCTTTTCGGCTT
AGTCTCTTTATTAATCTGGGGTTAAACGCACGCGAATGCTCCACACAGAAACATCAAGTGATCCAGCTGA
GGCTCGAACCAGCGACCTTCTTGCTTTGCTGGCGACAGCACTACCTACTGCACCACCGTGTCGTTGTAAA
CATTATTTTGTATAATTTATTTAAAACAATTTAATTATTTTAAATTACGTTTGTTTTTAGTTTTTTATAC
TAATGCTGCTTATCTTGTTTATCAATTTTACTATAATTTTCAACAATGAAATTATTAATTATTTTAGTTT
TATTTTTACTTATAAAATTTTTTTTTTTCCCCCAAACATTTCATTAGCCCTATAGCACTTCCTTGCAGCT
CCCTGAGGTACCCCAGGGCAAAGTTTTAATGGCCCCTAGCTCTGGCACAAGTTATCCAGAAAGTTCCATT
ATAATAAGCTAATGATAATTCCTTACATTTATATCGCGCTTTTCTGGAAACTCAAAACACTTTTTTGGGC
AAAATCTCCTCATCAACCACCAGTGTGCAGCATCCACCTGGATGACGCGATGGCAGCCATATTGCACCAG
ACCGCACACTACACACCAGTATATTGGTGGAGAGGAGACAGGGGCTGCGTCCGAAACCGTCTACTACTAC
TTAGTAGGTACTGTATTTGAATTTAAACTTACTACTTGGCTGTGGGAAAAGAACATTCTATAAAATATGA
ATGTGAGCAGTATGAATGGAACTTGGACGTACTACATCCGCCAATATGTCATCGTCACGTAACCTACCCG
CATGAGTTGCGTTGCTTCTCTCCGATTCAAGAATTCTCTCACGGGGCATCATGGAATAGCGTAGCGTGCA
TCGAATGCACACTCTAGAATCTCGCCGGAAGTATTCGGACATATTACTTGGCTCGCATACTGATTTTAGC
GTACCTCATAAAATGGAAGTATGCGATTTCGGCCCCAGCTAGAGTGATAAAGCCAATTATGATATGGGGA
TGGTTAGGAGGCCATGATGGACAGAGGACAGTGAGCAAATTTGTCCAGGATGCCAGGGTAGGAAGGACAT
CCTGGGAATTTTTTACCACCACAGAGAGTCGGGACCTTGTTTTAACATCTTATCCGAAAGATGGAGCTCA
CCGAGCAGTATAGAGTCTCCATCAATATACTGGGGCATTAGGACCCACACAGACCACAGGTTGACCTGCT
GGTTTATACTGGGGCATTAGGACCCACACAGACCACAGGTTGACCTGCTGGTTTATCCTGGGGCATTAGG
ACCCACACAGACCACAGGTTGATCTGCTGGTTTATACCGGGGCATTAGGACCCACACAGACCACAGGTTG
ACATGCTGGTTTATCCTGGGACTTTAGGACCCACACAGACCACAGGTTGATCTGCTGGTTTATACTGGGG
CATTAGGACCCACACAGACCACAGGTTGATCTGCTGGTTTATACCGGGGCATTAGGACCCACACAGACCA
CAGGTTGACATGCTGGTTTGTACCGGGGCATTAGGACCCACACAGACCACAGGTT
Features (pLannotate 1.2.2; 21 found; start..end, strand, type, name):
   1461..1480    +  misc_feature   MCS (fragment): pBluescript multiple cloning site
   1493..1511    -  promoter       T3 promoter: promoter for bacteriophage T3 RNA polymerase
   1554..1576    -  protein_bind   lac operator (fragment): The lac repressor binds to the lac operator to inhibit transcription in E. coli. This inhibition can be relieved by adding lactose or isopropyl-β-D-thiogalactopyranoside (IPTG). lac repressor encoded by lacI
   1580..1610    -  promoter       lac promoter: promoter for the E. coli lac operon
   1625..1646    -  protein_bind   CAP binding site: CAP binding activates transcription in the presence of cAMP. E. coli catabolite activator protein
   1659..1751    -  CDS            lacI (fragment): lac repressor; lacI; The lac repressor binds to the lac operator to inhibit transcription in E. coli. This inhibition can be relieved by adding lactose or isopropyl-β-D-thiogalactopyranoside (IPTG).
   1934..2522    -  rep_origin     ori: high-copy-number ColE1/pMB1/pBR322/pUC origin of replication
   2693..3553    -  CDS            AmpR: β-lactamase; bla; confers resistance to ampicillin, carbenicillin, and related antibiotics
   3554..3658    -  promoter       AmpR promoter: bla
   3685..4113    +  rep_origin     f1 ori (sequence partly withheld): f1 bacteriophage origin of replication; arrow indicates direction of (+) strand synthesis
   4144..4299    -  CDS            lacZα (fragment): LacZα fragment of β-galactosidase; lacZ fragment
   4307..4325    +  promoter       T7 promoter: promoter for bacteriophage T7 RNA polymerase
   4334..4355    +  misc_feature   MCS (fragment): pBluescript multiple cloning site
   4374..4396    +  misc_feature   MCS (fragment): pBluescript multiple cloning site
   4407..4490    +  CDS            large T antigen (fragment): large T antigen from SV40 (simian virus 40)
   5577..6293    +  CDS            EGFP: EGFP is a basic (constitutively fluorescent) green fluorescent protein published in 1996, derived from Aequorea victoria. It is reported to be a rapidly-maturing weak dimer with moderate acid sensitivity.
   6322..6339    -  promoter       T7 promoter (fragment): promoter for bacteriophage T7 RNA polymerase
   6344..6476    -  polyA_signal   SV40 poly(A) signal: SV40 polyadenylation signal
   6492..6575    +  CDS            large T antigen (fragment): large T antigen from SV40 (simian virus 40)
   6598..6732    +  polyA_signal   SV40 poly(A) signal: SV40 polyadenylation signal
   6745..9474    -  CDS            MYRFL: MRFL_HUMAN - Also known as C12orf15, C12orf28. Experimental evidence at transcript level: Swiss-Prot protein existence level 2. From Homo sapiens (Human).
