[The description below was written by a language model from this plasmid's Addgene catalogue record and pLannotate feature annotations shown in this document.]
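Description:
rag2:MYRFL_CE_pISceI is a zebrafish transgenesis plasmid intended to express human MYRFL under the rag2 promoter, which the record describes as directing expression to the mesenchymal lineage. The backbone is listed only as a "Rag2 plasmid", but the annotated features show pBluescript-type bacterial sequences: a ColE1/pUC-family origin, an f1 phage origin, an ampicillin-resistance (β-lactamase) gene with its own promoter, remnants of the lacZα/lac promoter region, and flanking T3 and T7 promoters with multiple cloning site fragments. Although this origin is normally high copy, the catalogue lists the plasmid as low copy and propagated in a recombination-deficient stable strain. The sequenced record is about 14.1 kb, somewhat smaller than the sum of the stated backbone and insert sizes.

The payload is the 2,730 bp human MYRFL coding sequence, cloned by restriction digest between BamHI and ClaI sites and annotated on the reverse strand. The rag2 promoter is not picked up by the automated annotation and presumably lies in the large unannotated stretch upstream of the MYRFL reading frame. The table also shows a full EGFP coding sequence on the opposite strand, two SV40 polyadenylation signals and short SV40 large T antigen fragments typical of SV40 poly(A) cassettes. This suggests a separate fluorescent marker cassette for identifying transgenic animals, but the record does not state which promoter drives EGFP. The "pISceI" in the name implies I-SceI meganuclease sites, used to promote genomic integration after embryo injection, although none are annotated. The associated publication concerns oncogenic transformation, consistent with using this construct to test the effect of MYRFL expression in a zebrafish tumour model.
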