Addgene plasmid #223045: rag2:MYRFL_CE_pISceI
Purpose: Express MYRFL gene in mesenchymal lineage of Zebrafish.
Depositing lab: Alejandro Gutierrez. Depositing organization: Boston Children's Hospital. Publication: A methyltransferase-independent role for METTL1 in tRNA aminoacylation and oncogenic transformation. Ali RH, Orellana EA, Lee SH, Chae YC, Chen Y, Clauwaert J, Kennedy AL, Gutierrez AE, Papke DJ, Valenzuela M, Silverman B, Falzetta A, Ficarro SB, Marto JA, Fletcher CDM, Perez-Atayde A, Alcindor T, Shimamura A, Prensner JR, Gregory RI, Gutierrez A. Mol Cell. 2025 Mar 6;85(5):948-961.e11. doi: 10.1016/j.molcel.2025.01.003. Epub 2025 Jan 31. PubMed 39892392.
Backbone
  Vector backbone: Rag2 plasmid
  Backbone size w/o insert (bp): 12500
  Vector type: Express the insert(gene) in mesenchymal lineage of Zebrafish.
Growth in bacteria
  Bacterial resistance: Ampicillin, 100 μg/mL
  Growth temperature: 37°C
  Growth strain: NEB Stable
  Copy number: Low Copy
Gene/Insert
  Gene/Insert name: MYRFL
  Species: H. sapiens (human)
  Insert size (bp): 2730
  Promoter: Rag2
  Cloning method: Restriction Enzyme; 5′ cloning site BamHi (unknown if destroyed); 3′ cloning site Clai (unknown if destroyed)
  Sequencing primers: 5′ CTGTGGTAAAGCCATGGTTG
Terms and licenses: Academic/Nonprofit Terms; Industry Terms: Not Available to Industry
How to cite: rag2:MYRFL_CE_pISceI was a gift from Alejandro Gutierrez (Addgene plasmid # 223045 ; http://n2t.net/addgene:223045 ; RRID:Addgene_223045)
